Addgene plasmid #182172: p{ie1-eGFP::GW,attB}
Purpose: fluorescent reporter gene with intron containing Gateway cloning cassette
Depositing lab: David Stern. Depositing organization: HHMI, Janelia Research Campus. Publication: Transgenic tools for targeted chromosome rearrangements allow construction of balancer chromosomes in non-melanogaster Drosophila species. Stern DL. G3 (Bethesda). 2022 Feb 10. pii: 6526388. doi: 10.1093/g3journal/jkac030. PubMed 35143616.
Backbone
  Vector backbone: pBluescript II KS
  Vector type: Insect Expression
Growth in bacteria
  Bacterial resistance: Chloramphenicol and Ampicillin, 25 & 100 μg/mL
  Growth temperature: 37°C
  Growth strain: ccdB Survival
  Copy number: High Copy
Gene/Insert
  Gene/Insert name: eGFP
  Species: Other
  Cloning method: Gibson Cloning
Terms and licenses: Academic/Nonprofit Terms; Industry Terms: Not Available to Industry
Depositor comments: Please visit https://www.biorxiv.org/content/10.1101/2021.11.18.469106v1.full for bioRxiv preprint.
How to cite: p{ie1-eGFP::GW,attB} was a gift from David Stern (Addgene plasmid # 182172 ; http://n2t.net/addgene:182172 ; RRID:Addgene_182172)
