[The description below was written by a language model from this plasmid's Addgene catalogue record and pLannotate feature annotations shown in this document.]
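Description:
p{ie1-eGFP::GW,attB} is an insect expression plasmid built on pBluescript II KS and assembled by Gibson cloning. It carries the usual backbone elements: a high-copy ColE1/pUC origin, an f1 origin, the ampicillin resistance gene with its promoter, remnants of the lac/lacZα region, and flanking T3 and T7 promoters. Because it also contains an intact Gateway destination cassette with ccdB, it must be propagated in a ccdB-tolerant E. coli strain. It is selected with both ampicillin (backbone) and chloramphenicol (CmR within the cassette).

The payload is an eGFP reporter driven by the baculovirus Autographa californica hr5 enhancer and ie1 promoter, a combination that gives strong expression across many insect species. A short fragment annotated as Drosophila hsp70 promoter lies just upstream of the coding sequence. The eGFP open reading frame is split in two. The annotation software labels these pieces as GFP-variant fragments, but they correspond to eGFP. Between them are sequences matching the Drosophila white gene, which apparently supply the intron described in the record. Inside this intron sits the Gateway cassette (attR1, lac UV5 and cat promoters, CmR, a ccdA fragment, ccdB, attR2), oriented opposite to eGFP. An LR reaction can therefore swap any entry-clone sequence into the intron, and splicing should then presumably still restore functional eGFP.

A φC31 attB site allows integrase-mediated insertion into genomic attP landing sites, and a loxP fragment lies beside it. The associated work concerns transgenic tools for targeted chromosome rearrangements and balancer chromosome construction in non-melanogaster Drosophila species. In that context the plasmid serves as a visible fluorescent marker that can carry additional elements.
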