Features (pLannotate 1.2.2; 29 found; start..end, strand, type, name):
    196..227     -  protein_bind   loxP (fragment): Cre-mediated recombination occurs in the 8-bp core sequence (GCATACAT). Cre recombinase
    228..248     +  misc_feature   MCS (fragment): pBluescript multiple cloning site
    270..339     +  protein_bind   attB: attB site for the φC31 integrase (Groth et al., 2000) phage φC31 integrase
    558..576     -  promoter       T3 promoter: promoter for bacteriophage T3 RNA polymerase
    621..637     -  protein_bind   lac operator: The lac repressor binds to the lac operator to inhibit transcription in E. coli. This inhibition can be relieved by adding lactose or isopropyl-β-D-thiogalactopyranoside (IPTG). lac repressor encoded by lacI
    645..675     -  promoter       lac promoter: promoter for the E. coli lac operon
    690..711     -  protein_bind   CAP binding site: CAP binding activates transcription in the presence of cAMP. E. coli catabolite activator protein
    724..816     -  CDS            lacI (fragment): lac repressor; lacI; The lac repressor binds to the lac operator to inhibit transcription in E. coli. This inhibition can be relieved by adding lactose or isopropyl-β-D-thiogalactopyranoside (IPTG).
    999..1587    -  rep_origin     ori: high-copy-number ColE1/pMB1/pBR322/pUC origin of replication
   1758..2618    -  CDS            AmpR: β-lactamase; bla; confers resistance to ampicillin, carbenicillin, and related antibiotics
   2619..2723    -  promoter       AmpR promoter: bla
   2750..3178    +  rep_origin     f1 ori (sequence partly withheld): f1 bacteriophage origin of replication; arrow indicates direction of (+) strand synthesis
   3209..3364    -  CDS            lacZα (fragment): LacZα fragment of β-galactosidase; lacZ fragment
   3372..3390    +  promoter       T7 promoter: promoter for bacteriophage T7 RNA polymerase
   3399..3416    +  misc_feature   MCS (fragment): pBluescript multiple cloning site
   3441..3923    +  enhancer       hr5 enhancer: Autographa californica hr5; baculovirus early transcription enhancer
   3927..4518    +  promoter       IE1 promoter: promoter of the ie1 gene from the baculovirus Autographa californica
   4539..4661    +  promoter       hsp70 promoter (fragment): Drosophila melanogaster hsp70Bb promoter
   4711..5334    +  CDS            (3-F)Tyr-EGFP (fragment): (3-F)Tyr-EGFP is a basic (constitutively fluorescent) green fluorescent protein published in 2004, derived from Aequorea victoria.
   5326..5446    +  CDS            mini-white (fragment): Drosophila white gene eye color pigment; white; This is a modified version of the white gene lacking part of the first intron.
   5458..5582    +  protein_bind   attR2: mutant version of attR; recombination site for the Gateway® LR reaction LR Clonase™
   5626..5928    -  CDS            ccdB: CCDB_ECOLI - Also known as G, letB, letD. Experimental evidence at protein level: Swiss-Prot protein existence level 1. Toxic component of a type II toxin-antitoxin (TA) system, functioning in plasmid maintainence. Responsible for the post- segregational killing (PSK) of plasmid-free cells, also referred to as a plasmid addiction system. Half-life of over 2 hours. Cell killing by CcdB is accompanied by filamentation, defects in chromosome and plasmid segregation, defects in cell division, formation of anucleate cells, decreased DNA synthesis and plasmid loss. Interferes with the activity of DN
   5933..6091    -  CDS            ccdA (fragment): CCDA_ECO57 - Also known as H, letA. Experimental evidence at protein level: Swiss-Prot protein existence level 1. Antitoxin component of a type II toxin-antitoxin (TA) system which inhibits the post-segregational killing (PSK) of plasmid-free cells, also referred to as a plasmid addiction system. Binds to and blocks the activity of CcdB; will also remove bound CcdB protein from the CcdB-GyrA complex by forming a CcdA-CcdB complex, a process termed rejuvenation. Functions as a transcriptional corepressor for the ccdAB operon, repression also requires CcdB (By similarity). From Escherichia coli
   6270..6929    -  CDS            CmR: chloramphenicol acetyltransferase; cat; confers resistance to chloramphenicol
   6930..6959    -  promoter       cat promoter (fragment): promoter of the E. coli cat gene encoding chloramphenicol acetyltransferase
   6983..7013    -  promoter       lac UV5 promoter: E. coli lac promoter with an "up" mutation
   7038..7162    -  protein_bind   attR1: mutant version of attR; recombination site for the Gateway® LR reaction LR Clonase™
   7190..7475    +  CDS            mini-white (fragment): Drosophila white gene eye color pigment; white; This is a modified version of the white gene lacking part of the first intron.
   7463..7561    +  CDS            Sapphire (fragment): Sapphire is a basic (constitutively fluorescent) long stokes shift fluorescent protein published in 1998, derived from Aequorea victoria. It is reported to be a rapidly-maturing weak dimer with low acid sensitivity.
>Addgene plasmid #182172 | p{ie1-eGFP::GW,attB} | addgene full sequence | sequence record 357877 | Addgene NGS Result
CATACATATTTATATATGTACATATTTATGTGACTATGGTAGGTCGATATAATAGCAATCAACGCAAGCA
AATGTGTCAGTCCTGCTTACAGGAACGATTCTATTTAGTAATTTTCGTTGTATAAAGTAATTATGTATGT
ATGTAAGCCCCATAAATCTGAAACAATTAGGCAAAACCATGCGAAGCTCTCTAGTATAACTTCGTATAAT
GTATGCTATACGAAGTTCTCGAGGGGGGGCCCGGTACCGTCGACGATGTAGGTCACGGTCTCGAAGCCGC
GGTGCGGGTGCCAGGGCGTGCCCTTGGGCTCCCCGGGCGCGTACTCCACCTCACCCATCTGGTCCATCAT
GATGAACGGGTCGAGGTGGCGGTAGTTGATCCCGGCGAACGCGCGGCGCGCCGGGAAGCCCTCGCCCTCG
AAACCGCTGGGCGCGGTGGTCACGGTGAGCACGGGACGTGCGACGGCGTCGGCGGGTGCGGATACGCGGG
GCAGCGTCAGCGGGTTCTCGACGGTCACGGCGGGCATGTCGACACTAGTGGTACCCAGCTTTTGTTCCCT
TTAGTGAGGGTTAATTGCGCGCTTGGCGTAATCATGGTCATAGCTGTTTCCTGTGTGAAATTGTTATCCG
CTCACAATTCCACACAACATACGAGCCGGAAGCATAAAGTGTAAAGCCTGGGGTGCCTAATGAGTGAGCT
AACTCACATTAATTGCGTTGCGCTCACTGCCCGCTTTCCAGTCGGGAAACCTGTCGTGCCAGCTGCATTA
ATGAATCGGCCAACGCGCGGGGAGAGGCGGTTTGCGTATTGGGCGCTCTTCCGCTTCCTCGCTCACTGAC
TCGCTGCGCTCGGTCGTTCGGCTGCGGCGAGCGGTATCAGCTCACTCAAAGGCGGTAATACGGTTATCCA
CAGAATCAGGGGATAACGCAGGAAAGAACATGTGAGCAAAAGGCCAGCAAAAGGCCAGGAACCGTAAAAA
GGCCGCGTTGCTGGCGTTTTTCCATAGGCTCCGCCCCCCTGACGAGCATCACAAAAATCGACGCTCAAGT
CAGAGGTGGCGAAACCCGACAGGACTATAAAGATACCAGGCGTTTCCCCCTGGAAGCTCCCTCGTGCGCT
CTCCTGTTCCGACCCTGCCGCTTACCGGATACCTGTCCGCCTTTCTCCCTTCGGGAAGCGTGGCGCTTTC
TCATAGCTCACGCTGTAGGTATCTCAGTTCGGTGTAGGTCGTTCGCTCCAAGCTGGGCTGTGTGCACGAA
CCCCCCGTTCAGCCCGACCGCTGCGCCTTATCCGGTAACTATCGTCTTGAGTCCAACCCGGTAAGACACG
ACTTATCGCCACTGGCAGCAGCCACTGGTAACAGGATTAGCAGAGCGAGGTATGTAGGCGGTGCTACAGA
GTTCTTGAAGTGGTGGCCTAACTACGGCTACACTAGAAGAACAGTATTTGGTATCTGCGCTCTGCTGAAG
CCAGTTACCTTCGGAAAAAGAGTTGGTAGCTCTTGATCCGGCAAACAAACCACCGCTGGTAGCGGTGGTT
TTTTTGTTTGCAAGCAGCAGATTACGCGCAGAAAAAAAGGATCTCAAGAAGATCCTTTGATCTTTTCTAC
GGGGTCTGACGCTCAGTGGAACGAAAACTCACGTTAAGGGATTTTGGTCATGAGATTATCAAAAAGGATC
TTCACCTAGATCCTTTTAAATTAAAAATGAAGTTTTAAATCAATCTAAAGTATATATGAGTAAACTTGGT
CTGACAGTTACCAATGCTTAATCAGTGAGGCACCTATCTCAGCGATCTGTCTATTTCGTTCATCCATAGT
TGCCTGACTCCCCGTCGTGTAGATAACTACGATACGGGAGGGCTTACCATCTGGCCCCAGTGCTGCAATG
ATACCGCGAGACCCACGCTCACCGGCTCCAGATTTATCAGCAATAAACCAGCCAGCCGGAAGGGCCGAGC
GCAGAAGTGGTCCTGCAACTTTATCCGCCTCCATCCAGTCTATTAATTGTTGCCGGGAAGCTAGAGTAAG
TAGTTCGCCAGTTAATAGTTTGCGCAACGTTGTTGCCATTGCTACAGGCATCGTGGTGTCACGCTCGTCG
TTTGGTATGGCTTCATTCAGCTCCGGTTCCCAACGATCAAGGCGAGTTACATGATCCCCCATGTTGTGCA
AAAAAGCGGTTAGCTCCTTCGGTCCTCCGATCGTTGTCAGAAGTAAGTTGGCCGCAGTGTTATCACTCAT
GGTTATGGCAGCACTGCATAATTCTCTTACTGTCATGCCATCCGTAAGATGCTTTTCTGTGACTGGTGAG
TACTCAACCAAGTCATTCTGAGAATAGTGTATGCGGCGACCGAGTTGCTCTTGCCCGGCGTCAATACGGG
ATAATACCGCGCCACATAGCAGAACTTTAAAAGTGCTCATCATTGGAAAACGTTCTTCGGGGCGAAAACT
CTCAAGGATCTTACCGCTGTTGAGATCCAGTTCGATGTAACCCACTCGTGCACCCAACTGATCTTCAGCA
TCTTTTACTTTCACCAGCGTTTCTGGGTGAGCAAAAACAGGAAGGCAAAATGCCGCAAAAAAGGGAATAA
GGGCGACACGGAAATGTTGAATACTCATACTCTTCCTTTTTCAATATTATTGAAGCATTTATCAGGGTTA
TTGTCTCATGAGCGGATACATATTTGAATGTATTTAGAAAAATAAACAAATAGGGGTTCCGCGCACATTT
CCCCGAAAAGTGCCACCTG
[124 nt withheld, positions 2750-2873]
C
[91 nt withheld, positions 2875-2965]
A
[49 nt withheld, positions 2967-3015]
CCTTTGACGTTGGAGTCCACGTTCTTT
[37 nt withheld, positions 3043-3079]
ACCCTATCTCGGTCTATTCTTTTGATTTATAAGGGATTTTGCCGATTTCGGCCTATTGGTTAAAAAATGA
GCTGATTTAACAAAAATTTAACGCGAATTTTAACAAAATATTAACGCTTACAATTTCCATTCGCCATTCA
GGCTGCGCAACTGTTGGGAAGGGCGATCGGTGCGGGCCTCTTCGCTATTACGCCAGCTGGCGAAAGGGGG
ATGTGCTGCAAGGCGATTAAGTTGGGTAACGCCAGGGTTTTCCCAGTCACGACGTTGTAAAACGACGGCC
AGTGAGCGCGCGTAATACGACTCACTATAGGGCGAATTGGAGCTCCACCGCGGTGGCCATTAATCCGAGC
TCTTACGCGCCCGCGTAAAACACAATCAAGTATGAGTCATAAGCTGATGTCATGTTTTGCACACGGCTCA
TAACCGAACTGGCTTTACGAGTAGAATTCTACTTGTAACGCACGATCAGTGGATGATGTCATTTGTTTTT
CAAATCGAGATGATGTCATGTTTTGCACACGGCTCATAAACTCGCTTTACGAGTAGAATTCTACGTGTAA
CGCACGATCGATTGATGAGTCATTTGTTTTGCAATATGATATCATACAATATGACTCATTTGTTTTTCAA
AACCGAACTTGATTTACGGGTAGAATTCTACTTGTAAAGCACAATCAAAAAGATGATGTCATTTGTTTTT
CAAAACTGAACTCGCTTTACGAGTAGAATTCTACGTGTAAAACACAATCAAGAAATGATGTCATTTGTTA
TAAAAATAAAAGCTGATGTCATGTTTTGCACATGGCTCATAACTAAACTCGCTTTACGGGTAGAATTCTA
CGCGCGTCGATGTCTTTGTGATGCGCGCGACATTTTTGTAGGTTATTGATAAAATGAACGGATACGTTGC
CCGACATTATCATTAAATCCTTGGCGTAGAATTTGTCGGGTCCATTGTCCGTGTGCGCTAGCATGCCCGT
AACGGACCTCGTACTTTTGGCTTCAAAGGTTTTGCGCACAGACAAAATGTGCCACACTTGCAGCTCTGCA
TGTGTGCGCGTTACCACAAATCCCAACGGCGCAGTGTACTTGTTGTATGCAAATAAATCTCGATAAAGGC
GCGGCGCGCGAATGCAGCTGATCACGTACGCTCCTCGTGTTCCGTTCAAGGACGGTGTTATCGACCTCAG
ATTAATGTTTATCGGCCGACTGTTTTCGTATCCGCTCACCAAACGCGTTTTTGCATTAACATTGTATGTC
GGCGGATGTTCTATATCTAATTTGAATAAATAAACGATAACCGCGTTGGTTTTAGAGGGCATAATAAAAG
AAATATTGTTATCGTGTTCGCCATTAGGGCAGTATAAATTGACGTTCATGTTGGATATTGTTTCAGTTGC
AAGTTGACACTGGCGGCGACAAGATCGTGAACAACCAAGTGACCATTAACCCTCGACCGCCGGAGTATAA
ATAGAGGCGCTTCGTCTACGGAGCGACAATTCAATTCAAACAAGCAAAGTGAACACGTCGCTAAGCGAAA
GCTAAGCAAATAAACAAGCGCAGCTGAACAAGCTAAACAATCGGGGTACCGCTAGAGTCGACGGTACGAT
CCACCGGTCGCCACCATGGTGAGCAAGGGCGAGGAGCTGTTCACCGGGGTGGTGCCCATCCTGGTCGAGC
TGGACGGCGACGTAAACGGCCACAAGTTCAGCGTGTCCGGCGAGGGCGAGGGCGATGCCACCTACGGCAA
GCTGACCCTGAAGTTCATCTGCACCACCGGCAAGCTGCCCGTGCCCTGGCCCACCCTCGTGACCACCCTG
ACCTACGGCGTGCAGTGCTTCAGCCGCTACCCCGACCACATGAAGCAGCACGACTTCTTCAAGTCCGCCA
TGCCCGAAGGCTACGTCCAGGAGCGCACCATCTTCTTCAAGGACGACGGCAACTACAAGACCCGCGCCGA
GGTGAAGTTCGAGGGCGACACCCTGGTGAACCGCATCGAGCTGAAGGGCATCGACTTCAAGGAGGACGGC
AACATCCTGGGGCACAAGCTGGAGTACAACTACAACAGCCACAACGTCTATATCATGGCCGACAAGCAGA
AGAACGGCATCAAGGTGAACTTCAAGATCCGCCACAACATCGAGGACGGCAGCGTGCAGCTCGCCGACCA
CTACCAGCAGAACACCCCCATCGGCGACGGCCCCGTGCTGCTGCCCGACAACCACTACCTGAGCACCCAG
TCCGCCCTGAGCAAGGTGAGTAGTACATGTGCATACATCTTAAGTTCACTTGATCTATAGGAACTGCGAT
TGCAACATCAAATTGTCTGCGGCGTGAGAACTGCGACCCACAAAAATCCCAAACCGCGGCCGTTTATCAC
CACTTTGTACAAGAAAGCTGAACGAGAAACGTAAAATGATATAAATATCAATATATTAAATTAGATTTTG
CATAAAAAACAGACTACATAATACTGTAAAACACAACATATCCAGTCACTATGGTCGACCTGCAGACTGG
CTGTGTATAAGGGAGCCTGACATTTATATTCCCCAGAACATCAGGTTAATGGCGTTTTTGATGTCATTTT
CGCGGTGGCTGAGATCAGCCACTTCTTCCCCGATAACGGAGACCGGCACACTGGCCATATCGGTGGTCAT
CATGCGCCAGCTTTCATCCCCGATATGCACCACCGGGTAAAGTTCACGGGAGACTTTATCTGACAGCAGA
CGTGCACTGGCCAGGGGGATCACCATCCGTCGCCCGGGCGTGTCAATAATATCACTCTGTACATCCACAA
ACAGACGATAACGGCTCTCTCTTTTATAGGTGTAAACCTTAAACTGCATTTCACCAGCCCCTGTTCTCGT
CAGCAAAAGAGCCGTTCATTTCAATAAACCGGGCGACCTCAGCCATCCCTTCCTGATTTTCCGCTTTCCA
GCGTTCGGCACGCAGACGACGGGCTTCATTCTGCATGGTTGTGCTTACCAGACCGGAGATATTGACATCA
TATATGCCTTGAGCAACTGATAGCTGTCGCTGTCAACTGTCACTGTAATACGCTGCTTCATAGCATACCT
CTTTTTGACATACTTCGGGTATACATATCAGTATATATTCTTATACCGCAAAAATCAGCGCGCAAATACG
CATACTGTTATCTGGCTTTTAGTAAGCCGGATCCACGCGTTTACGCCCCGCCCTGCCACTCATCGCAGTA
CTGTTGTAATTCATTAAGCATTCTGCCGACATGGAAGCCATCACAAACGGCATGATGAACCTGAATCGCC
AGCGGCATCAGCACCTTGTCGCCTTGCGTATAATATTTGCCCATGGTGAAAACGGGGGCGAAGAAGTTGT
CCATATTGGCCACGTTTAAATCAAAACTGGTGAAACTCACCCAGGGATTGGCTGAGACGAAAAACATATT
CTCAATAAACCCTTTAGGGAAATAGGCCAGGTTTTCACCGTAACACGCCACATCTTGCGAATATATGTGT
AGAAACTGCCGGAAATCGTCGTGGTATTCACTCCAGAGCGATGAAAACGTTTCAGTTTGCTCATGGAAAA
CGGTGTAACAAGGGTGAACACTATCCCATATCACCAGCTCACCGTCTTTCATTGCCATACGGAATTCCGG
ATGAGCATTCATCAGGCGGGCAAGAATGTGAATAAAGGCCGGATAAAACTTGTGCTTATTTTTCTTTACG
GTCTTTAAAAAGGCCGTAATATCCAGCTGAACGGTCTGGTTATAGGTACATTGAGCAACTGACTGAAATG
CCTCAAAATGTTCTTTACGATGCCATTGGGATATATCAACGGTGGTATATCCAGTGATTTTTTTCTCCAT
TTTAGCTTCCTTAGCTCCTGAAAATCTCGACGGATCCTAACTCAAAATCCACACATTATACGAGCCGGAA
GCATAAAGTGTAAAGCCTGGGGTGCCTAATGCGGCCGCCATAGTGACTGGATATGTTGTGTTTTACAGTA
TTATGTAGTCTGTTTTTTATGCAAAATCTAATTTAATATATTGATATTTATATCATTTTACGTTTCTCGT
TCAGCTTTTTTGTACAAACTTGTGATAAACGAATTCTTGAAGACGAAAGGGCACAAACAAATAGTGACAC
GAAACAGATTATTCTGGTAGCTGTTCTCGCTATATAAGACAATTTTTGAGATCATATCATGATCAAGACA
TCTAAAGGCATTCATTTTCGACTATATTCTTTTTTACAAAAAATATAACAACCAGATATTTTAAGCTGAT
CCTAGATGCACAAAAAATAAATAAAAGTATAAACCTACTTCGTAGGATACTTCGGGGTACTTTTTGTTCG
GGGTTAGATGAGCATAACGCTTGTAGTTGATATTTGAGATCCCCTATCATTGCAGGACCCAAACGAGAAG
CGTGATCACATGGTCCTCCTCGAGTTCGTGACCGCCGCCGGCATCACCCTGGGCATGGACGAGCTGTACA
AGTAAGTATAGTGCCTTGACCGAGCTCGCCCACTAAGCGTCGCGCCACTTCAACGCTCGATGGGAGCGTC
ATTGGTGGGCGGGGTAACCGTCGAAATCAGTGTTTACGCTTCCAATCGCAACAAAAAATTCACTGCAACA
CTGAAAAGCATACGAAAACGATGAAGATTGTACGAGAAACCATAAAGTATTTTATCCACAAAGACACGTA
TAGCAGAAAAGCCAAGTTAACTCGGCGATAAGTTGTGTACACAAGAATAAAATCGGCCAGATTCAGTGTT
GTCAGAAATAAGAAAACCCCACTATGTTTTTCTTTGCCTTTTCTTTCTCCCAGCGATCATTCATTTCGTG
GTGAAAGAACGGGGTCATTGCACGGAGTTTCGACTGCGGGAAAGCAGAGCTGCCGTTCACTTCGTCTATA
ATTAGCGCTTTCTATTTTCCCCGATTCGGGCCGCTGCTGCGCTTTTCCGCCTGCTGTTTGTGGCAAGTGT
AGCAGCAGGCTGTGCACGCAGTGTGGCATGCACTTGGCTTTCCACCGTTGGTATCGATTCTCTGGGACGA
TGAGTCATTCCTTTCGGGGCCACAGCATAATCGTTGCCAGCTCACCGAAATGGTGACTTCATTTCTTAAC
TGCCGTCAAGCATGCGATTGTACATA
